Addgene plasmid #16535: p4xTRE1-Luc
Depositing lab: Bert Vogelstein. Depositing organization: Johns Hopkins University and School of Medicine. Publication: PPARdelta is an APC-regulated target of nonsteroidal anti-inflammatory drugs. He TC, Chan TA, Vogelstein B, Kinzler KW. Cell. 1999 Oct 29. 99(3):335-45. 10.1016/S0092-8674(00)81664-5 PubMed 10555149.
Backbone
  Vector backbone: pBV-Luc
  Backbone manufacturer: Vogelstein Lab
  Backbone size w/o insert (bp): 4867
  Vector type: Mammalian Expression, Luciferase
Growth in bacteria
  Bacterial resistance: Ampicillin, 100 μg/mL
  Growth temperature: 37°C
  Growth strain: DH10B
  Copy number: High Copy
Gene/Insert
  Gene/Insert name: 4xTRE1 (alt name: Putative Tcf-4-binding sites)
  Tag / fusion protein: Luciferase (C terminal on backbone)
  Cloning method: Restriction Enzyme; 5′ cloning site NheI (not destroyed); 3′ cloning site SmaI (not destroyed)
  Sequencing primers: 5′ RVprimer3; 3′ LucNrev
Terms and licenses: Academic/Nonprofit Terms; Industry Terms: Not Available to Industry
Depositor comments: Contains 4 copies of putative Tcf-4-binding sites TRE1 (ATGTCTTTGTACTCG). The following oligonucleotide pairs were used for dimerization to construct corresponding reporters in pBV-Luc: 5'-CTAGCATGTC TTTGTACTCG ATGTCTTTGT ACTCG-3' and 5'-CTAGCGAGTA CAAAGACATC GAGTACAAAG ACATG-3' for p4XTRE1-Luc.
How to cite: p4xTRE1-Luc was a gift from Bert Vogelstein (Addgene plasmid # 16535 ; http://n2t.net/addgene:16535 ; RRID:Addgene_16535)
