[The description below was written by a language model from this plasmid's Addgene catalogue record.]
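Description:
p4xTRE1-Luc is a mammalian luciferase reporter plasmid built on the pBV-Luc backbone (about 4.9 kb without insert). It is propagated in E. coli as a high-copy plasmid under ampicillin selection. The record does not list the origin of replication, and no feature table is provided, so the detailed layout of the backbone, including the identity of any minimal promoter upstream of luciferase, is not stated here.

The insert consists of four tandem copies of TRE1, a short putative Tcf-4-binding (Tcf-responsive) element. It was assembled by dimerising a pair of annealed oligonucleotides that each carry two copies of the site. This array was placed between the NheI and SmaI sites of the backbone, both of which remain intact, so the elements sit upstream of the backbone's luciferase coding sequence. Although the catalogue lists luciferase as a C-terminal "tag", the insert is a regulatory element rather than a coding sequence. Luciferase therefore acts as the transcriptional readout, not as a fusion partner.

In this arrangement, luciferase output after transfection into mammalian cells reports whether the multimerised TRE1 sites confer responsiveness to Tcf-4, and by extension to the beta-catenin/Tcf signalling controlled by APC. The associated publication concerns PPARdelta as an APC-regulated target, which suggests the plasmid was used to test candidate Tcf-4-responsive elements in that context. The record itself does not explicitly state the genomic origin of TRE1. Multimerising a binding site in this way is a common means of amplifying the response of a weak single element and isolating it from the surrounding promoter context.
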