>Addgene plasmid #16535 | p4xTRE1-Luc | addgene partial sequence | sequence record 23060 | 16535 with LucNrev
CTTTCTTTATGTTTTTGGCGTCTTCCATGGTGGCTTTACCAACAGTACCGGAATGCCAAGCTTTACTTAG
ATCGCAGATCTCGATACCGGATCCATTATATACCCGAATTCGATATCGACGTCCAGCTGTCGAGCCCGGG
CTAGCGAGTACAAAGACATCGAGTACAAAGACATGCTAGCGAGTACAAAGACATCGAGTACAAAGACATG
CTAGCACGCGTAAGAGCTCGGTACCTATCGATAGAGAAATGTTCTGGCACCTGCACTTGCACTGGGGACA
GCCTATTTTGCTAGTTTGTTTTGTTTCGTTTTGTTTTGATGGAGAGCGTATGTTAGTACTATCGATTCAC
ACAAAAAACCAACACACAGATGTAATGAAAATAAAGATATTTTATTGCGGCCGCTCCAAGTACCTCCCGT
ACCTTAATATTACTTACTTATCATGGTAGCTTGGGCTGGCGTAATAGCGAAGAGGCCCGCACCGATCGCC
CTTCCCAACAGTTGCGCAGCCTGAATGGCGAATGGCAAATTGTAAGCGTTAATATTTTGTTAAAATTCGC
GTTAAATTTTTGTTAAATCAGCTCATTTTTTAACCAATAGGCCGAAATCGGCAAAATCCCTTATAAATCA
AAAGAATAGACCGAGATAGGGT
[37 nt withheld, positions 653-689]
AAAGAACGTGGACTCCAACGTCAAAGG
[49 nt withheld, positions 717-765]
TAATCAAGTTTTTT
